Addgene plasmid #76579: AK1 gRNA (BRDN0001146154)
Purpose: 3rd generation lentiviral gRNA plasmid targeting human AK1
Depositing lab: John Doench & David Root. Depositing organization: Broad Institute. Publication: Optimized sgRNA design to maximize activity and minimize off-target effects of CRISPR-Cas9. Doench JG, Fusi N, Sullender M, Hegde M, Vaimberg EW, Donovan KF, Smith I, Tothova Z, Wilen C, Orchard R, Virgin HW, Listgarten J, Root DE. Nat Biotechnol. 2016 Jan 18. doi: 10.1038/nbt.3437. PubMed 26780180.
Backbone
  Vector backbone: lentiGuide-Puro
  Backbone manufacturer: Zhang Lab (Addgene plasmid # 52963)
  Vector type: Mammalian Expression, Lentiviral, CRISPR
  Selectable markers: Puromycin
Growth in bacteria
  Bacterial resistance: Ampicillin, 100 μg/mL
  Growth temperature: 37°C
  Growth strain: DH5alpha
  Copy number: High Copy
Gene/Insert
  Gene/Insert name: AK1 (alt names: AK1; NM_000476.2)
  gRNA/shRNA sequence: AGTATTGACTTTGGCCACCA
  Species: H. sapiens (human)
  Entrez Gene: AK1 (a.k.a. HTL-S-58j)
  Promoter: hU6
  Cloning method: Unknown
  Sequencing primers: 5′ U6-F; 3′ pS2-R
Terms and licenses: Academic/Nonprofit Terms; Industry Terms: Not Available to Industry
Depositor comments: The gRNA was designed to target the following Genbank reference sequence(s): NM_000476.2. Note that this plasmid does NOT contain Cas9. It should be used in conjunction with lentiCas9-Blast (Addgene #52962) or otherwise with cell lines already expressing Cas9. Browse the full kinome gRNA library at http://www.addgene.org/pooled-library/broadgpp-human-kinome/ or visit http://www.broadinstitute.org/rnai/public/ for detailed protocols and information.
How to cite: AK1 gRNA (BRDN0001146154) was a gift from John Doench & David Root (Addgene plasmid # 76579 ; http://n2t.net/addgene:76579 ; RRID:Addgene_76579)
