[The description below was written by a language model from this plasmid's Addgene catalogue record and pLannotate feature annotations shown in this document.]
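Description:
AK1 gRNA (BRDN0001146154) is a third-generation lentiviral CRISPR guide plasmid built on the lentiGuide-Puro backbone and designed to target the human adenylate kinase 1 gene (AK1), with the guide designed against a single RefSeq transcript. It is about 8.3 kb. It is propagated in E. coli through a high-copy ColE1/pUC-type origin with ampicillin selection (AmpR). The backbone also carries an f1 origin, an SV40 origin and remnants of lac and phage-promoter cloning elements.

The lentiviral genome begins with an RSV promoter fused to a truncated HIV-1 5' LTR, which makes genomic RNA transcription Tat-independent. This is followed by the Ψ packaging signal with a partial gag sequence, and the RRE for Rev-dependent nuclear export. It ends in a self-inactivating ΔU3 3' LTR, with an SV40 polyadenylation signal downstream. Between the LTRs are two expression units. A human U6 RNA polymerase III promoter drives the AK1-specific spacer joined to the Streptococcus pyogenes Cas9 guide RNA scaffold. After a cPPT/CTS element that aids nuclear import, an EF-1α core promoter with its intron A drives puromycin N-acetyltransferase, which allows selection of transduced mammalian cells. A WPRE downstream of this cassette enhances transcript expression.

The plasmid does not encode Cas9, so it must be used with a separate Cas9 lentivirus or in cells that already express Cas9. It is intended for knockout of AK1 in human cells. The depositor notes link it to a human kinome gRNA library whose guides were chosen using optimized rules for on-target activity and reduced off-target effects.
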