Features (pLannotate 1.2.2; 29 found; start..end, strand, type, name):
     14..80      +  CDS            small t antigen (fragment): SV40 (simian virus 40) small t antigen
    106..317     +  promoter       EF-1α core promoter: core promoter for human elongation factor EF-1α
    318..1256    +  intron         EF-1α intron A: intron upstream of the start codon of human EF-1α
   1278..1877    +  CDS            PuroR (fragment): puromycin N-acetyltransferase; pac from Streptomyces; confers resistance to puromycin
   1893..2481    +  misc_feature   WPRE: woodchuck hepatitis virus posttranscriptional regulatory element
   2532..2551    +  misc_feature   cPPT/CTS (fragment): central polypurine tract and central termination sequence of HIV-1
   2553..2786    +  LTR            3' LTR (ΔU3): self-inactivating 3' long terminal repeat (LTR) from HIV-1
   2864..2985    +  polyA_signal   SV40 poly(A) signal: SV40 polyadenylation signal
   3025..3160    +  rep_origin     SV40 ori: SV40 origin of replication
   3181..3199    -  promoter       T7 promoter: promoter for bacteriophage T7 RNA polymerase
   3207..3362    +  CDS            lacZα (fragment): LacZα fragment of β-galactosidase; lacZ fragment
   3367..3795    +  rep_origin     f1 ori (sequence partly withheld): f1 bacteriophage origin of replication; arrow indicates direction of (+) strand synthesis
   3848..3952    +  promoter       AmpR promoter: bla
   3953..4813    +  CDS            AmpR: β-lactamase; bla; confers resistance to ampicillin, carbenicillin, and related antibiotics
   4984..5572    +  rep_origin     ori: high-copy-number ColE1/pMB1/pBR322/pUC origin of replication
   5755..5847    +  CDS            lacI (fragment): lac repressor; lacI; The lac repressor binds to the lac operator to inhibit transcription in E. coli. This inhibition can be relieved by adding lactose or isopropyl-β-D-thiogalactopyranoside (IPTG).
   5860..5881    +  protein_bind   CAP binding site: CAP binding activates transcription in the presence of cAMP. E. coli catabolite activator protein
   5896..5926    +  promoter       lac promoter: promoter for the E. coli lac operon
   5934..5950    +  protein_bind   lac operator: The lac repressor binds to the lac operator to inhibit transcription in E. coli. This inhibition can be relieved by adding lactose or isopropyl-β-D-thiogalactopyranoside (IPTG). lac repressor encoded by lacI
   5995..6013    +  promoter       T3 promoter: promoter for bacteriophage T3 RNA polymerase
   6041..6267    +  promoter       RSV promoter: Rous sarcoma virus enhancer/promoter
   6268..6448    +  LTR            5' LTR (truncated): truncated 5' long terminal repeat (LTR) from HIV-1
   6495..6620    +  misc_feature   HIV-1 Ψ: packaging signal of human immunodeficiency virus type 1
   6604..6967    +  CDS            HIV-1 gag (fragment): gag protein from human immunodeficiency virus 1; gag
   7113..7346    +  misc_feature   RRE: The Rev response element (RRE) of HIV-1 allows for Rev-dependent mRNA export from the nucleus to the cytoplasm.
   7723..7749    +  CDS            Rev (fragment): human immunodeficiency virus 1 (HIV-1) Rev protein; rev; enhances nuclear export of unspliced and incompletely spliced viral mRNAs
   7753..7993    +  promoter       U6 promoter: RNA polymerase III promoter for human U6 snRNA
   8023..8098    +  misc_RNA       gRNA scaffold: guide RNA scaffold for the Streptococcus pyogenes CRISPR/Cas9 system
   8154..8271    +  misc_feature   cPPT/CTS: central polypurine tract and central termination sequence of HIV-1
>Addgene plasmid #76579 | AK1 gRNA (BRDN0001146154) | addgene full sequence | sequence record 186106 | Addgene Assembled Sequence
CCCGGGTGCAAAGATGGATAAAGTTTTAAACAGAGAGGAATCTTTGCAGCTAATGGACCTTCTAGGTCTT
GAAAGGAGTGGGAATTGGCTCCGGTGCCCGTCAGTGGGCAGAGCGCACATCGCCCACAGTCCCCGAGAAG
TTGGGGGGAGGGGTCGGCAATTGATCCGGTGCCTAGAGAAGGTGGCGCGGGGTAAACTGGGAAAGTGATG
TCGTGTACTGGCTCCGCCTTTTTCCCGAGGGTGGGGGAGAACCGTATATAAGTGCAGTAGTCGCCGTGAA
CGTTCTTTTTCGCAACGGGTTTGCCGCCAGAACACAGGTAAGTGCCGTGTGTGGTTCCCGCGGGCCTGGC
CTCTTTACGGGTTATGGCCCTTGCGTGCCTTGAATTACTTCCACCTGGCTGCAGTACGTGATTCTTGATC
CCGAGCTTCGGGTTGGAAGTGGGTGGGAGAGTTCGAGGCCTTGCGCTTAAGGAGCCCCTTCGCCTCGTGC
TTGAGTTGAGGCCTGGCCTGGGCGCTGGGGCCGCCGCGTGCGAATCTGGTGGCACCTTCGCGCCTGTCTC
GCTGCTTTCGATAAGTCTCTAGCCATTTAAAATTTTTGATGACCTGCTGCGACGCTTTTTTTCTGGCAAG
ATAGTCTTGTAAATGCGGGCCAAGATCTGCACACTGGTATTTCGGTTTTTGGGGCCGCGGGCGGCGACGG
GGCCCGTGCGTCCCAGCGCACATGTTCGGCGAGGCGGGGCCTGCGAGCGCGGCCACCGAGAATCGGACGG
GGGTAGTCTCAAGCTGGCCGGCCTGCTCTGGTGCCTGGCCTCGCGCCGCCGTGTATCGCCCCGCCCTGGG
CGGCAAGGCTGGCCCGGTCGGCACCAGTTGCGTGAGCGGAAAGATGGCCGCTTCCCGGCCCTGCTGCAGG
GAGCTCAAAATGGAGGACGCGGCGCTCGGGAGAGCGGGCGGGTGAGTCACCCACACAAAGGAAAAGGGCC
TTTCCGTCCTCAGCCGTCGCTTCATGTGACTCCACGGAGTACCGGGCGCCGTCCAGGCACCTCGATTAGT
TCTCGAGCTTTTGGAGTACGTCGTCTTTAGGTTGGGGGGAGGGGTTTTATGCGATGGAGTTTCCCCACAC
TGAGTGGGTGGAGACTGAAGTTAGGCCAGCTTGGCACTTGATGTAATTCTCCTTGGAATTTGCCCTTTTT
GAGTTTGGATCTTGGTTCATTCTCAAGCCTCAGACAGTGGTTCAAAGTTTTTTTCTTCCATTTCAGGTGT
CGTGACGTACGGCCACCATGACCGAGTACAAGCCCACGGTGCGCCTCGCCACCCGCGACGACGTCCCCAG
GGCCGTACGCACCCTCGCCGCCGCGTTCGCCGACTACCCCGCCACGCGCCACACCGTCGATCCGGACCGC
CACATCGAGCGGGTCACCGAGCTGCAAGAACTCTTCCTCACGCGCGTCGGGCTCGACATCGGCAAGGTGT
GGGTCGCGGACGACGGCGCCGCCGTGGCGGTCTGGACCACGCCGGAGAGCGTCGAAGCGGGGGCGGTGTT
CGCCGAGATCGGCCCGCGCATGGCCGAGTTGAGCGGTTCCCGGCTGGCCGCGCAGCAACAGATGGAAGGC
CTCCTGGCGCCGCACCGGCCCAAGGAGCCCGCGTGGTTCCTGGCCACCGTCGGAGTCTCGCCCGACCACC
AGGGCAAGGGTCTGGGCAGCGCCGTCGTGCTCCCCGGAGTGGAGGCGGCCGAGCGCGCCGGGGTGCCCGC
CTTCCTGGAGACCTCCGCGCCCCGCAACCTCCCCTTCTACGAGCGGCTCGGCTTCACCGTCACCGCCGAC
GTCGAGGTGCCCGAAGGACCGCGCACCTGGTGCATGACCCGCAAGCCCGGTGCCTGAACGCGTTAAGTCG
ACAATCAACCTCTGGATTACAAAATTTGTGAAAGATTGACTGGTATTCTTAACTATGTTGCTCCTTTTAC
GCTATGTGGATACGCTGCTTTAATGCCTTTGTATCATGCTATTGCTTCCCGTATGGCTTTCATTTTCTCC
TCCTTGTATAAATCCTGGTTGCTGTCTCTTTATGAGGAGTTGTGGCCCGTTGTCAGGCAACGTGGCGTGG
TGTGCACTGTGTTTGCTGACGCAACCCCCACTGGTTGGGGCATTGCCACCACCTGTCAGCTCCTTTCCGG
GACTTTCGCTTTCCCCCTCCCTATTGCCACGGCGGAACTCATCGCCGCCTGCCTTGCCCGCTGCTGGACA
GGGGCTCGGCTGTTGGGCACTGACAATTCCGTGGTGTTGTCGGGGAAATCATCGTCCTTTCCTTGGCTGC
TCGCCTGTGTTGCCACCTGGATTCTGCGCGGGACGTCCTTCTGCTACGTCCCTTCGGCCCTCAATCCAGC
GGACCTTCCTTCCCGCGGCCTGCTGCCGGCTCTGCGGCCTCTTCCGCGTCTTCGCCTTCGCCCTCAGACG
AGTCGGATCTCCCTTTGGGCCGCCTCCCCGCGTCGACTTTAAGACCAATGACTTACAAGGCAGCTGTAGA
TCTTAGCCACTTTTTAAAAGAAAAGGGGGGACTGGAAGGGCTAATTCACTCCCAACGAAGACAAGATCTG
CTTTTTGCTTGTACTGGGTCTCTCTGGTTAGACCAGATCTGAGCCTGGGAGCTCTCTGGCTAACTAGGGA
ACCCACTGCTTAAGCCTCAATAAAGCTTGCCTTGAGTGCTTCAAGTAGTGTGTGCCCGTCTGTTGTGTGA
CTCTGGTAACTAGAGATCCCTCAGACCCTTTTAGTCAGTGTGGAAAATCTCTAGCAGTACGTATAGTAGT
TCATGTCATCTTATTATTCAGTATTTATAACTTGCAAAGAAATGAATATCAGAGAGTGAGAGGAACTTGT
TTATTGCAGCTTATAATGGTTACAAATAAAGCAATAGCATCACAAATTTCACAAATAAAGCATTTTTTTC
ACTGCATTCTAGTTGTGGTTTGTCCAAACTCATCAATGTATCTTATCATGTCTGGCTCTAGCTATCCCGC
CCCTAACTCCGCCCATCCCGCCCCTAACTCCGCCCAGTTCCGCCCATTCTCCGCCCCATGGCTGACTAAT
TTTTTTTATTTATGCAGAGGCCGAGGCCGCCTCGGCCTCTGAGCTATTCCAGAAGTAGTGAGGAGGCTTT
TTTGGAGGCCTAGGGACGTACCCAATTCGCCCTATAGTGAGTCGTATTACGCGCGCTCACTGGCCGTCGT
TTTACAACGTCGTGACTGGGAAAACCCTGGCGTTACCCAACTTAATCGCCTTGCAGCACATCCCCCTTTC
GCCAGCTGGCGTAATAGCGAAGAGGCCCGCACCGATCGCCCTTCCCAACAGTTGCGCAGCCTGAATGGCG
AATGGG
[124 nt withheld, positions 3367-3490]
C
[91 nt withheld, positions 3492-3582]
A
[49 nt withheld, positions 3584-3632]
CCTTTGACGTTGGAGTCCACGTTCTTT
[37 nt withheld, positions 3660-3696]
ACCCTATCTCGGTCTATTCTTTTGATTTATAAGGGATTTTGCCGATTTCGGCCTATTGGTTAAAAAATGA
GCTGATTTAACAAAAATTTAACGCGAATTTTAACAAAATATTAACGCTTACAATTTAGGTGGCACTTTTC
GGGGAAATGTGCGCGGAACCCCTATTTGTTTATTTTTCTAAATACATTCAAATATGTATCCGCTCATGAG
ACAATAACCCTGATAAATGCTTCAATAATATTGAAAAAGGAAGAGTATGAGTATTCAACATTTCCGTGTC
GCCCTTATTCCCTTTTTTGCGGCATTTTGCCTTCCTGTTTTTGCTCACCCAGAAACGCTGGTGAAAGTAA
AAGATGCTGAAGATCAGTTGGGTGCACGAGTGGGTTACATCGAACTGGATCTCAACAGCGGTAAGATCCT
TGAGAGTTTTCGCCCCGAAGAACGTTTTCCAATGATGAGCACTTTTAAAGTTCTGCTATGTGGCGCGGTA
TTATCCCGTATTGACGCCGGGCAAGAGCAACTCGGTCGCCGCATACACTATTCTCAGAATGACTTGGTTG
AGTACTCACCAGTCACAGAAAAGCATCTTACGGATGGCATGACAGTAAGAGAATTATGCAGTGCTGCCAT
AACCATGAGTGATAACACTGCGGCCAACTTACTTCTGACAACGATCGGAGGACCGAAGGAGCTAACCGCT
TTTTTGCACAACATGGGGGATCATGTAACTCGCCTTGATCGTTGGGAACCGGAGCTGAATGAAGCCATAC
CAAACGACGAGCGTGACACCACGATGCCTGTAGCAATGGCAACAACGTTGCGCAAACTATTAACTGGCGA
ACTACTTACTCTAGCTTCCCGGCAACAATTAATAGACTGGATGGAGGCGGATAAAGTTGCAGGACCACTT
CTGCGCTCGGCCCTTCCGGCTGGCTGGTTTATTGCTGATAAATCTGGAGCCGGTGAGCGTGGGTCTCGCG
GTATCATTGCAGCACTGGGGCCAGATGGTAAGCCCTCCCGTATCGTAGTTATCTACACGACGGGGAGTCA
GGCAACTATGGATGAACGAAATAGACAGATCGCTGAGATAGGTGCCTCACTGATTAAGCATTGGTAACTG
TCAGACCAAGTTTACTCATATATACTTTAGATTGATTTAAAACTTCATTTTTAATTTAAAAGGATCTAGG
TGAAGATCCTTTTTGATAATCTCATGACCAAAATCCCTTAACGTGAGTTTTCGTTCCACTGAGCGTCAGA
CCCCGTAGAAAAGATCAAAGGATCTTCTTGAGATCCTTTTTTTCTGCGCGTAATCTGCTGCTTGCAAACA
AAAAAACCACCGCTACCAGCGGTGGTTTGTTTGCCGGATCAAGAGCTACCAACTCTTTTTCCGAAGGTAA
CTGGCTTCAGCAGAGCGCAGATACCAAATACTGTTCTTCTAGTGTAGCCGTAGTTAGGCCACCACTTCAA
GAACTCTGTAGCACCGCCTACATACCTCGCTCTGCTAATCCTGTTACCAGTGGCTGCTGCCAGTGGCGAT
AAGTCGTGTCTTACCGGGTTGGACTCAAGACGATAGTTACCGGATAAGGCGCAGCGGTCGGGCTGAACGG
GGGGTTCGTGCACACAGCCCAGCTTGGAGCGAACGACCTACACCGAACTGAGATACCTACAGCGTGAGCT
ATGAGAAAGCGCCACGCTTCCCGAAGGGAGAAAGGCGGACAGGTATCCGGTAAGCGGCAGGGTCGGAACA
GGAGAGCGCACGAGGGAGCTTCCAGGGGGAAACGCCTGGTATCTTTATAGTCCTGTCGGGTTTCGCCACC
TCTGACTTGAGCGTCGATTTTTGTGATGCTCGTCAGGGGGGCGGAGCCTATGGAAAAACGCCAGCAACGC
GGCCTTTTTACGGTTCCTGGCCTTTTGCTGGCCTTTTGCTCACATGTTCTTTCCTGCGTTATCCCCTGAT
TCTGTGGATAACCGTATTACCGCCTTTGAGTGAGCTGATACCGCTCGCCGCAGCCGAACGACCGAGCGCA
GCGAGTCAGTGAGCGAGGAAGCGGAAGAGCGCCCAATACGCAAACCGCCTCTCCCCGCGCGTTGGCCGAT
TCATTAATGCAGCTGGCACGACAGGTTTCCCGACTGGAAAGCGGGCAGTGAGCGCAACGCAATTAATGTG
AGTTAGCTCACTCATTAGGCACCCCAGGCTTTACACTTTATGCTTCCGGCTCGTATGTTGTGTGGAATTG
TGAGCGGATAACAATTTCACACAGGAAACAGCTATGACCATGATTACGCCAAGCGCGCAATTAACCCTCA
CTAAAGGGAACAAAAGCTGGAGCTGCAAGCTTAATGTAGTCTTATGCAATACTCTTGTAGTCTTGCAACA
TGGTAACGATGAGTTAGCAACATGCCTTACAAGGAGAGAAAAAGCACCGTGCATGCCGATTGGTGGAAGT
AAGGTGGTACGATCGTGCCTTATTAGGAAGGCAACAGACGGGTCTGACATGGATTGGACGAACCACTGAA
TTGCCGCATTGCAGAGATATTGTATTTAAGTGCCTAGCTCGATACATAAACGGGTCTCTCTGGTTAGACC
AGATCTGAGCCTGGGAGCTCTCTGGCTAACTAGGGAACCCACTGCTTAAGCCTCAATAAAGCTTGCCTTG
AGTGCTTCAAGTAGTGTGTGCCCGTCTGTTGTGTGACTCTGGTAACTAGAGATCCCTCAGACCCTTTTAG
TCAGTGTGGAAAATCTCTAGCAGTGGCGCCCGAACAGGGACTTGAAAGCGAAAGGGAAACCAGAGGAGCT
CTCTCGACGCAGGACTCGGCTTGCTGAAGCGCGCACGGCAAGAGGCGAGGGGCGGCGACTGGTGAGTACG
CCAAAAATTTTGACTAGCGGAGGCTAGAAGGAGAGAGATGGGTGCGAGAGCGTCAGTATTAAGCGGGGGA
GAATTAGATCGCGATGGGAAAAAATTCGGTTAAGGCCAGGGGGAAAGAAAAAATATAAATTAAAACATAT
AGTATGGGCAAGCAGGGAGCTAGAACGATTCGCAGTTAATCCTGGCCTGTTAGAAACATCAGAAGGCTGT
AGACAAATACTGGGACAGCTACAACCATCCCTTCAGACAGGATCAGAAGAACTTAGATCATTATATAATA
CAGTAGCAACCCTCTATTGTGTGCATCAAAGGATAGAGATAAAAGACACCAAGGAAGCTTTAGACAAGAT
AGAGGAAGAGCAAAACAAAAGTAAGACCACCGCACAGCAAGCGGCCGCTGATCTTCAGACCTGGAGGAGG
AGATATGAGGGACAATTGGAGAAGTGAATTATATAAATATAAAGTAGTAAAAATTGAACCATTAGGAGTA
GCACCCACCAAGGCAAAGAGAAGAGTGGTGCAGAGAGAAAAAAGAGCAGTGGGAATAGGAGCTTTGTTCC
TTGGGTTCTTGGGAGCAGCAGGAAGCACTATGGGCGCAGCGTCAATGACGCTGACGGTACAGGCCAGACA
ATTATTGTCTGGTATAGTGCAGCAGCAGAACAATTTGCTGAGGGCTATTGAGGCGCAACAGCATCTGTTG
CAACTCACAGTCTGGGGCATCAAGCAGCTCCAGGCAAGAATCCTGGCTGTGGAAAGATACCTAAAGGATC
AACAGCTCCTGGGGATTTGGGGTTGCTCTGGAAAACTCATTTGCACCACTGCTGTGCCTTGGAATGCTAG
TTGGAGTAATAAATCTCTGGAACAGATTTGGAATCACACGACCTGGATGGAGTGGGACAGAGAAATTAAC
AATTACACAAGCTTAATACACTCCTTAATTGAAGAATCGCAAAACCAGCAAGAAAAGAATGAACAAGAAT
TATTGGAATTAGATAAATGGGCAAGTTTGTGGAATTGGTTTAACATAACAAATTGGCTGTGGTATATAAA
ATTATTCATAATGATAGTAGGAGGCTTGGTAGGTTTAAGAATAGTTTTTGCTGTACTTTCTATAGTGAAT
AGAGTTAGGCAGGGATATTCACCATTATCGTTTCAGACCCACCTCCCAACCCCGAGGGGACCCAGAGAGG
GCCTATTTCCCATGATTCCTTCATATTTGCATATACGATACAAGGCTGTTAGAGAGATAATTAGAATTAA
TTTGACTGTAAACACAAAGATATTAGTACAAAATACGTGACGTAGAAAGTAATAATTTCTTGGGTAGTTT
GCAGTTTTAAAATTATGTTTTAAAATGGACTATCATATGCTTACCGTAACTTGAAAGTATTTCGATTTCT
TGGCTTTATATATCTTGTGGAAAGGACGAAACACCGAGTATTGACTTTGGCCACCAGTTTTAGAGCTAGA
AATAGCAAGTTAAAATAAGGCTAGTCCGTTATCAACTTGAAAAAGTGGCACCGAGTCGGTGCTTTTTTAA
GCTTGGCGTAACTAGATCTTGAGACAAATGGCAGTATTCATCCACAATTTTAAAAGAAAAGGGGGGATTG
GGGGGTACAGTGCAGGGGAAAGAATAGTAGACATAATAGCAACAGACATACAAACTAAAGAATTACAAAA
ACAAATTACAAAAATTCAAAATTTTCGGGTTTATTACAGGGACAGCAGAGATCCACTTTGGCGCCGGCTC
GAGGGGG
