>Addgene plasmid #76579 | AK1 gRNA (BRDN0001146154) | depositor partial sequence | sequence record 144039 | Target Sequence
AGTATTGACTTTGGCCACCA
