>Addgene plasmid #76579 | AK1 gRNA (BRDN0001146154) | addgene partial sequence | sequence record 186105 | hU6-F
TAGAAAGTAATAATTTCTTGGGTAGTTTGCAGTTTTAAAATTATGTTTTAAAATGGACTATCATATGCTT
ACCGTAACTTGAAAGTATTTCGATTTCTTGGCTTTATATATCTTGTGGAAAGGACGAAACACCGAGTATT
GACTTTGGCCACCAGTTTTAGAGCTAGAAATAGCAAGTTAAAATAAGGCTAGTCCGTTATCAACTTGAAA
AAGTGGCACCGAGTCGGTGCTTTTTTAAGCTTGGCGTAACTAGATCTTGAGACAAATGGCAGTATTCATC
CACAATTTTAAAAGAAAAGGGGGGATTGGGGGGTACAGTGCAGGGGAAAGAATAGTAGACATAATAGCAA
CAGACATACAAACTAAAGAATTACAAAAACAAATTACAAAAATTCAAAATTTTCGGGTTTATTACAGGGA
CAGCAGAGATCCACTTTGGCGCCGGCTCGAGGGGGCCCGGGTGCAAAGATGGATAAAGTTTTAAACAGAG
AGGAATCTTTGCAGCTAATGGACCTTCTAGGTCTTGAAAGGAGTGGGAATTGGCTCCGGTGCCCGTCAGT
GGGCAGAGCG
